Addgene plasmid #244934: pU6-BbsI-Btl
Purpose: CRISPR gRNA targeting the C-terminal end of Breathless for cleavage.
Depositing lab: Jared Toettcher. Depositing organization: Princeton University. Publication: A live-cell biosensor of in vivo receptor tyrosine kinase activity reveals feedback regulation of a developmental gradient. Ho EK, Kim-Yip RP, Simpkins AG, Farahani PE, Oatman HR, Posfai E, Shvartsman SY, Toettcher JE. Cell Rep. 2025 Jul 22;44(7):115930. doi: 10.1016/j.celrep.2025.115930. Epub 2025 Jun 27. PubMed 40581929.
Backbone
  Vector backbone: pU6-BbsI-chiRNA (Addgene #45946)
  Vector type: CRISPR
Growth in bacteria
  Bacterial resistance: Ampicillin, 100 μg/mL
  Growth temperature: 37°C
  Growth strain: DH5alpha
  Copy number: High Copy
Gene/Insert
  Gene/Insert name: gRNA targeting Btl C terminus
  gRNA/shRNA sequence: GGTGTACTGATATCTAAGCG
  Species: Synthetic
Terms and licenses: Academic/Nonprofit Terms; Industry Terms: Not Available to Industry
How to cite: pU6-BbsI-Btl was a gift from Jared Toettcher (Addgene plasmid # 244934 ; http://n2t.net/addgene:244934 ; RRID:Addgene_244934)
