[The description below was written by a language model from this plasmid's Addgene catalogue record and pLannotate feature annotations shown in this document.]
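Description:
pU6-BbsI-Btl is a small (about 3.5 kb) CRISPR guide RNA expression plasmid built on the pU6-BbsI-chiRNA backbone, a pBluescript-derived vector designed for use in Drosophila. It is maintained in E. coli as a high-copy plasmid through a ColE1/pUC-type origin and selected with ampicillin via the β-lactamase gene. Remnants of the pBluescript scaffold are still annotated, including an f1 phage origin, flanking T7 and T3 promoters, fragments of the multiple cloning site, and lac promoter/operator and lacZα pieces. These play no role in guide expression.

The functional cassette consists of the Drosophila U6-2 snRNA promoter, an RNA polymerase III promoter suited to producing short, uncapped transcripts, followed by a 20-nucleotide synthetic spacer and the Streptococcus pyogenes Cas9 guide RNA scaffold. The spacer occupies the short gap between promoter and scaffold in the feature table, which corresponds to the position where the parent vector accepts annealed oligonucleotides through its BbsI sites. The resulting chimeric guide RNA directs Cas9 to cut near the C-terminal end of Breathless (Btl), a Drosophila receptor tyrosine kinase of the FGF receptor family.

The plasmid carries no Cas9 gene, so the nuclease must be supplied separately. The record states only that the guide is intended for cleavage at the Btl C terminus. Cutting at that position is consistent with C-terminal editing or tagging of the endogenous locus, and the associated publication concerns a live-cell biosensor of receptor tyrosine kinase activity, but no donor template or delivery route is described here.
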