Features (pLannotate 1.2.2; 15 found; start..end, strand, type, name):
    100..118     +  promoter       T7 promoter: promoter for bacteriophage T7 RNA polymerase
    127..171     -  misc_feature   MCS (fragment): pBluescript multiple cloning site
    172..571     +  promoter       dU6-2 promoter: RNA polymerase III promoter for Drosophila U6-2 snRNA (Das et al., 1987)
    592..667     +  misc_RNA       gRNA scaffold: guide RNA scaffold for the Streptococcus pyogenes CRISPR/Cas9 system
    673..736     -  misc_feature   MCS (fragment): pBluescript multiple cloning site
    749..767     -  promoter       T3 promoter: promoter for bacteriophage T3 RNA polymerase
    812..828     -  protein_bind   lac operator: The lac repressor binds to the lac operator to inhibit transcription in E. coli. This inhibition can be relieved by adding lactose or isopropyl-β-D-thiogalactopyranoside (IPTG). lac repressor encoded by lacI
    836..866     -  promoter       lac promoter: promoter for the E. coli lac operon
    881..902     -  protein_bind   CAP binding site: CAP binding activates transcription in the presence of cAMP. E. coli catabolite activator protein
    915..1007    -  CDS            lacI (fragment): lac repressor; lacI; The lac repressor binds to the lac operator to inhibit transcription in E. coli. This inhibition can be relieved by adding lactose or isopropyl-β-D-thiogalactopyranoside (IPTG).
   1190..1778    -  rep_origin     ori: high-copy-number ColE1/pMB1/pBR322/pUC origin of replication
   1949..2809    -  CDS            AmpR: β-lactamase; bla; confers resistance to ampicillin, carbenicillin, and related antibiotics
   2810..2914    -  promoter       AmpR promoter: bla
   2967..3395    -  rep_origin     f1 ori (sequence partly withheld): f1 bacteriophage origin of replication; arrow indicates direction of (+) strand synthesis
   3400..97      -  CDS            lacZα (fragment) (across the origin): LacZα fragment of β-galactosidase; lacZ fragment
>Addgene plasmid #244934 | pU6-BbsI-Btl | addgene full sequence | sequence record 486416 | Addgene NGS Result
CGCCAGCTGGCGAAAGGGGGATGTGCTGCAAGGCGATTAAGTTGGGTAACGCCAGGGTTTTCCCAGTCAC
GACGTTGTAAAACGACGGCCAGTGAATTGTAATACGACTCACTATAGGGCGAATTGGGTACCGGGCCCCC
CCTCGAGGTCGACGGTATCGATAAGCTTGATGTTCGACTTGCAGCCTGAAATACGGCACGAGTAGGAAAA
GCCGAGTCAAATGCCGAATGCAGAGTCTCATTACAGCACAATCAACTCAAGAAAAACTCGACACTTTTTT
ACCATTTGCACTTAAATCCTTTTTTATTCGTTATGTATACTTTTTTTGGTCCCTAACCAAAACAAAACCA
AACTCTCTTAGTCGTGCCTCTATATTTAAAACTATCAATTTATTATAGTCAATAAATCGAACTGTGTTTT
CAACAAACGAACAATAGGACACTTTGATTCTAAAGGAAATTTTGAAAATCTTAAGCAGAGGGTTCTTAAG
ACCATTTGCCAATTCTTATAATTCTCAACTGCTCTTTCCTGATGTTGATCATTTATATAGGTATGTTTTC
CTCAATACTTCGGTGTACTGATATCTAAGCGGTTTTAGAGCTAGAAATAGCAAGTTAAAATAAGGCTAGT
CCGTTATCAACTTGAAAAAGTGGCACCGAGTCGGTGCTTTTTTATCGAATTCCTGCAGCCCGGGGGATCC
ACTAGTTCTAGAGCGGCCGCCACCGCGGTGGAGCTCCAGCTTTTGTTCCCTTTAGTGAGGGTTAATTTCG
AGCTTGGCGTAATCATGGTCATAGCTGTTTCCTGTGTGAAATTGTTATCCGCTCACAATTCCACACAACA
TACGAGCCGGAAGCATAAAGTGTAAAGCCTGGGGTGCCTAATGAGTGAGCTAACTCACATTAATTGCGTT
GCGCTCACTGCCCGCTTTCCAGTCGGGAAACCTGTCGTGCCAGCTGCATTAATGAATCGGCCAACGCGCG
GGGAGAGGCGGTTTGCGTATTGGGCGCTCTTCCGCTTCCTCGCTCACTGACTCGCTGCGCTCGGTCGTTC
GGCTGCGGCGAGCGGTATCAGCTCACTCAAAGGCGGTAATACGGTTATCCACAGAATCAGGGGATAACGC
AGGAAAGAACATGTGAGCAAAAGGCCAGCAAAAGGCCAGGAACCGTAAAAAGGCCGCGTTGCTGGCGTTT
TTCCATAGGCTCCGCCCCCCTGACGAGCATCACAAAAATCGACGCTCAAGTCAGAGGTGGCGAAACCCGA
CAGGACTATAAAGATACCAGGCGTTTCCCCCTGGAAGCTCCCTCGTGCGCTCTCCTGTTCCGACCCTGCC
GCTTACCGGATACCTGTCCGCCTTTCTCCCTTCGGGAAGCGTGGCGCTTTCTCATAGCTCACGCTGTAGG
TATCTCAGTTCGGTGTAGGTCGTTCGCTCCAAGCTGGGCTGTGTGCACGAACCCCCCGTTCAGCCCGACC
GCTGCGCCTTATCCGGTAACTATCGTCTTGAGTCCAACCCGGTAAGACACGACTTATCGCCACTGGCAGC
AGCCACTGGTAACAGGATTAGCAGAGCGAGGTATGTAGGCGGTGCTACAGAGTTCTTGAAGTGGTGGCCT
AACTACGGCTACACTAGAAGAACAGTATTTGGTATCTGCGCTCTGCTGAAGCCAGTTACCTTCGGAAAAA
GAGTTGGTAGCTCTTGATCCGGCAAACAAACCACCGCTGGTAGCGGTGGTTTTTTTGTTTGCAAGCAGCA
GATTACGCGCAGAAAAAAAGGATCTCAAGAAGATCCTTTGATCTTTTCTACGGGGTCTGACGCTCAGTGG
AACGAAAACTCACGTTAAGGGATTTTGGTCATGAGATTATCAAAAAGGATCTTCACCTAGATCCTTTTAA
ATTAAAAATGAAGTTTTAAATCAATCTAAAGTATATATGAGTAAACTTGGTCTGACAGTTACCAATGCTT
AATCAGTGAGGCACCTATCTCAGCGATCTGTCTATTTCGTTCATCCATAGTTGCCTGACTCCCCGTCGTG
TAGATAACTACGATACGGGAGGGCTTACCATCTGGCCCCAGTGCTGCAATGATACCGCGAGACCCACGCT
CACCGGCTCCAGATTTATCAGCAATAAACCAGCCAGCCGGAAGGGCCGAGCGCAGAAGTGGTCCTGCAAC
TTTATCCGCCTCCATCCAGTCTATTAATTGTTGCCGGGAAGCTAGAGTAAGTAGTTCGCCAGTTAATAGT
TTGCGCAACGTTGTTGCCATTGCTACAGGCATCGTGGTGTCACGCTCGTCGTTTGGTATGGCTTCATTCA
GCTCCGGTTCCCAACGATCAAGGCGAGTTACATGATCCCCCATGTTGTGCAAAAAAGCGGTTAGCTCCTT
CGGTCCTCCGATCGTTGTCAGAAGTAAGTTGGCCGCAGTGTTATCACTCATGGTTATGGCAGCACTGCAT
AATTCTCTTACTGTCATGCCATCCGTAAGATGCTTTTCTGTGACTGGTGAGTACTCAACCAAGTCATTCT
GAGAATAGTGTATGCGGCGACCGAGTTGCTCTTGCCCGGCGTCAATACGGGATAATACCGCGCCACATAG
CAGAACTTTAAAAGTGCTCATCATTGGAAAACGTTCTTCGGGGCGAAAACTCTCAAGGATCTTACCGCTG
TTGAGATCCAGTTCGATGTAACCCACTCGTGCACCCAACTGATCTTCAGCATCTTTTACTTTCACCAGCG
TTTCTGGGTGAGCAAAAACAGGAAGGCAAAATGCCGCAAAAAAGGGAATAAGGGCGACACGGAAATGTTG
AATACTCATACTCTTCCTTTTTCAATATTATTGAAGCATTTATCAGGGTTATTGTCTCATGAGCGGATAC
ATATTTGAATGTATTTAGAAAAATAAACAAATAGGGGTTCCGCGCACATTTCCCCGAAAAGTGCCACCTA
AATTGTAAGCGTTAATATTTTGTTAAAATTCGCGTTAAATTTTTGTTAAATCAGCTCATTTTTTAACCAA
TAGGCCGAAATCGGCAAAATCCCTTATAAATCAAAAGAATAGACCGAGATAGGGT
[37 nt withheld, positions 3066-3102]
AAAGAACGTGGACTCCAACGTCAAAGG
[49 nt withheld, positions 3130-3178]
T
[91 nt withheld, positions 3180-3270]
G
[124 nt withheld, positions 3272-3395]
CCCATTCGCCATTCAGGCTGCGCAACTGTTGGGAAGGGCGATCGGTGCGGGCCTCTTCGCTATTA
